>Addgene plasmid #146106 | pRSFDuetG-HsRCK_296-472-HsPatL1_1-173 (MCSII)_D | depositor full sequence | sequence record 288551 | Full Sequence
GGGGAATTGTGAGCGGATAACAATTCCCCTGTAGAAATAATTTTGTTTAACTTTAATAAGGAGATATACC
ATGGGCAGCAGCCATCACCATCATCACCACAGCGCGGGTCTGGAAGTTCTGTTCCAGGGGCCCCAGGATC
CGAAGGGAGTAACCCAGTACTACGCATATGTAACTGAGCGCCAAAAAGTACACTGCCTCAACACACTTTT
CTCCAGGCTTCAGATAAACCAGTCGATCATTTTCTGTAACTCCTCTCAGCGAGTTGAATTGCTAGCCAAG
AAGATTTCTCAACTGGGTTATTCTTGCTTCTATATTCATGCTAAAATGAGGCAGGAACATCGAAATCGTG
TATTTCATGATTTCCGAAATGGCTTATGCCGCAATCTTGTTTGCACTGATCTGTTTACCCGAGGTATTGA
TATACAAGCTGTGAATGTGGTAATAAACTTTGATTTCCCAAAGCTGGCAGAGACCTATCTCCATCGTATT
GGAAGATCAGGTCGCTTTGGTCATCTTGGCTTAGCCATCAACTTGATCACATATGATGATCGCTTCAACC
TGAAAAGTATTGAGGAGCAGCTGGGAACAGAAATTAAACCTATTCCGAGCAACATTGATAAGAGCCTGTA
TGTGGCAGAATACCACAGCGAGCCTGTAGAAGATGAGAAACCTTAAGCGGCCGCATAATGCTTAAGTCGA
ACAGAAAGTAATCGTATTGTACACGGCCGCATAATCGAAATTAATACGACTCACTATAGGGGAATTGTGA
GCGGATAACAATTCCCCATCTTAGTATATTAGTTAAGTATAAGAAGGAGATATACATAATATGTCCCCTA
TACTAGGTTATTGGAAAATTAAGGGCCTTGTGCAACCCACTCGACTTCTTTTGGAATATCTTGAAGAAAA
ATATGAAGAGCATTTGTATGAGCGCGATGAAGGTGATAAATGGCGAAACAAAAAGTTTGAATTGGGTTTG
GAGTTTCCCAATCTTCCTTATTATATTGATGGTGATGTTAAATTAACACAGTCTATGGCCATCATACGTT
ATATAGCTGACAAGCACAACATGTTGGGTGGTTGTCCAAAAGAGCGTGCAGAGATTTCAATGCTTGAAGG
AGCGGTTTTGGATATTAGATACGGTGTTTCGAGAATTGCATATAGTAAAGACTTTGAAACTCTCAAAGTT
GATTTTCTTAGCAAGCTACCTGAAATGCTGAAAATGTTCGAAGATCGTTTATGTCATAAAACATATTTAA
ATGGTGATCATGTAACCCATCCTGACTTCATGTTGTATGACGCTCTTGATGTTGTTTTATACATGGACCC
AATGTGCCTGGATGCGTTCCCAAAATTAGTTTGTTTTAAAAAACGTATTGAAGCTATCCCACAAATTGAT
AAGTACTTGAAATCCAGCAAGTATATAGCATGGCCTTTGCAGGGCTGGCAAGCCACGTTTGGTGGTGGCG
ACCATCCTCCAAAATCGGATCTGGAAGTTCTGTTCCAGGGGCCCCATATGGCAGATCTCAATTGGATGTT
CCGCTACGAGTCTTTGGAGGATTGTCCTCTGGATGAAGATGAAGATGCATTTCAGGGACTGGGAGAAGAA
GATGAAGAGATTGATCAATTCAATGATGATACATTTGGGTCAGGTGCAGTTGATGATGATTGGCAGGAAG
CACATGAGCGCCTGGCTGAATTGGAAGAAAAGCTACCAGTGGCAGTTAATGAACAAACAGGCAATGGAGA
GAGAGATGAAATGGACTTGTTGGGTGACCATGAGGAGAATCTGGCAGAAAGGCTCAGTAAGATGGTGATT
GAAAATGAACTAGAAGATCCAGCTATTATGAGGGCAGTGCAGACCAGGCCAGTTTTACAACCCCAACCAG
GAAGTCTGAATTCCAGTATCTGGGATGGATCTGAAGTTCTGAGGCGAATCCGAGGACCACTGCTTGCTCA
GGAAATGCCTACAGTGTCTGTATTAGAATATGCTTTGCCTCAGAGGCCCCCCCAGGGTCCAGAAGATGAT
CGGGACCTTTCTGAACGAGCATTATAGGGTACCCTCGAGTCTGGTAAAGAAACCGCTGCTGCGAAATTTG
AACGCCAGCACATGGACTCGTCTACTAGCGCAGCTTAATTAACCTAGGCTGCTGCCACCGCTGAGCAATA
ACTAGCATAACCCCTTGGGGCCTCTAAACGGGTCTTGAGGGGTTTTTTGCTGAAACCTCAGGCATTTGAG
AAGCACACGGTCACACTGCTTCCGGTAGTCAATAAACCGGTAAACCAGCAATAGACATAAGCGGCTATTT
AACGACCCTGCCCTGAACCGACGACAAGCTGACGACCGGGTCTCCGCAAGTGGCACTTTTCGGGGAAATG
TGCGCGGAACCCCTATTTGTTTATTTTTCTAAATACATTCAAATATGTATCCGCTCATGAATTAATTCTT
AGAAAAACTCATCGAGCATCAAATGAAACTGCAATTTATTCATATCAGGATTATCAATACCATATTTTTG
AAAAAGCCGTTTCTGTAATGAAGGAGAAAACTCACCGAGGCAGTTCCATAGGATGGCAAGATCCTGGTAT
CGGTCTGCGATTCCGACTCGTCCAACATCAATACAACCTATTAATTTCCCCTCGTCAAAAATAAGGTTAT
CAAGTGAGAAATCACCATGAGTGACGACTGAATCCGGTGAGAATGGCAAAAGTTTATGCATTTCTTTCCA
GACTTGTTCAACAGGCCAGCCATTACGCTCGTCATCAAAATCACTCGCATCAACCAAACCGTTATTCATT
CGTGATTGCGCCTGAGCGAGACGAAATACGCGGTCGCTGTTAAAAGGACAATTACAAACAGGAATCGAAT
GCAACCGGCGCAGGAACACTGCCAGCGCATCAACAATATTTTCACCTGAATCAGGATATTCTTCTAATAC
CTGGAATGCTGTTTTCCCGGGGATCGCAGTGGTGAGTAACCATGCATCATCAGGAGTACGGATAAAATGC
TTGATGGTCGGAAGAGGCATAAATTCCGTCAGCCAGTTTAGTCTGACCATCTCATCTGTAACATCATTGG
CAACGCTACCTTTGCCATGTTTCAGAAACAACTCTGGCGCATCGGGCTTCCCATACAATCGATAGATTGT
CGCACCTGATTGCCCGACATTATCGCGAGCCCATTTATACCCATATAAATCAGCATCCATGTTGGAATTT
AATCGCGGCCTAGAGCAAGACGTTTCCCGTTGAATATGGCTCATACTCTTCCTTTTTCAATATTATTGAA
GCATTTATCAGGGTTATTGTCTCATGAGCGGATACATATTTGAATGTATTTAGAAAAATAAACAAATAGG
CATGCAGCGCTCTTCCGCTTCCTCGCTCACTGACTCGCTACGCTCGGTCGTTCGACTGCGGCGAGCGGTG
TCAGCTCACTCAAAAGCGGTAATACGGTTATCCACAGAATCAGGGGATAAAGCCGGAAAGAACATGTGAG
CAAAAAGCAAAGCACCGGAAGAAGCCAACGCCGCAGGCGTTTTTCCATAGGCTCCGCCCCCCTGACGAGC
ATCACAAAAATCGACGCTCAAGCCAGAGGTGGCGAAACCCGACAGGACTATAAAGATACCAGGCGTTTCC
CCCTGGAAGCTCCCTCGTGCGCTCTCCTGTTCCGACCCTGCCGCTTACCGGATACCTGTCCGCCTTTCTC
CCTTCGGGAAGCGTGGCGCTTTCTCATAGCTCACGCTGTTGGTATCTCAGTTCGGTGTAGGTCGTTCGCT
CCAAGCTGGGCTGTGTGCACGAACCCCCCGTTCAGCCCGACCGCTGCGCCTTATCCGGTAACTATCGTCT
TGAGTCCAACCCGGTAAGACACGACTTATCGCCACTGGCAGCAGCCATTGGTAACTGATTTAGAGGACTT
TGTCTTGAAGTTATGCACCTGTTAAGGCTAAACTGAAAGAACAGATTTTGGTGAGTGCGGTCCTCCAACC
CACTTACCTTGGTTCAAAGAGTTGGTAGCTCAGCGAACCTTGAGAAAACCACCGTTGGTAGCGGTGGTTT
TTCTTTATTTATGAGATGATGAATCAATCGGTCTATCAAGTCAACGAACAGCTATTCCGTTACTCTAGAT
TTCAGTGCAATTTATCTCTTCAAATGTAGCACCTGAAGTCAGCCCCATACGATATAAGTTGTAATTCTCA
TGTTAGTCATGCCCCGCGCCCACCGGAAGGAGCTGACTGGGTTGAAGGCTCTCAAGGGCATCGGTCGAGA
TCCCGGTGCCTAATGAGTGAGCTAACTTACATTAATTGCGTTGCGCTCACTGCCCGCTTTCCAGTCGGGA
AACCTGTCGTGCCAGCTGCATTAATGAATCGGCCAACGCGCGGGGAGAGGCGGTTTGCGTATTGGGCGCC
AGGGTGGTTTTTCTTTTCACCAGTGAGACGGGCAACAGCTGATTGCCCTTCACCGCCTGGCCCTGAGAGA
GTTGCAGCAAGCGGTCCACGCTGGTTTGCCCCAGCAGGCGAAAATCCTGTTTGATGGTGGTTAACGGCGG
GATATAACATGAGCTGTCTTCGGTATCGTCGTATCCCACTACCGAGATGTCCGCACCAACGCGCAGCCCG
GACTCGGTAATGGCGCGCATTGCGCCCAGCGCCATCTGATCGTTGGCAACCAGCATCGCAGTGGGAACGA
TGCCCTCATTCAGCATTTGCATGGTTTGTTGAAAACCGGACATGGCACTCCAGTCGCCTTCCCGTTCCGC
TATCGGCTGAATTTGATTGCGAGTGAGATATTTATGCCAGCCAGCCAGACGCAGACGCGCCGAGACAGAA
CTTAATGGGCCCGCTAACAGCGCGATTTGCTGGTGACCCAATGCGACCAGATGCTCCACGCCCAGTCGCG
TACCGTCTTCATGGGAGAAAATAATACTGTTGATGGGTGTCTGGTCAGAGACATCAAGAAATAACGCCGG
AACATTAGTGCAGGCAGCTTCCACAGCAATGGCATCCTGGTCATCCAGCGGATAGTTAATGATCAGCCCA
CTGACGCGTTGCGCGAGAAGATTGTGCACCGCCGCTTTACAGGCTTCGACGCCGCTTCGTTCTACCATCG
ACACCACCACGCTGGCACCCAGTTGATCGGCGCGAGATTTAATCGCCGCGACAATTTGCGACGGCGCGTG
CAGGGCCAGACTGGAGGTGGCAACGCCAATCAGCAACGACTGTTTGCCCGCCAGTTGTTGTGCCACGCGG
TTGGGAATGTAATTCAGCTCCGCCATCGCCGCTTCCACTTTTTCCCGCGTTTTCGCAGAAACGTGGCTGG
CCTGGTTCACCACGCGGGAAACGGTCTGATAAGAGACACCGGCATACTCTGCGACATCGTATAACGTTAC
TGGTTTCACATTCACCACCCTGAATTGACTCTCTTCCGGGCGCTATCATGCCATACCGCGAAAGGTTTTG
CGCCATTCGATGGTGTCCGGGATCTCGACGCTCTCCCTTATGCGACTCCTGCATTAGGAAATTAATACGA
CTCACTATA
Features (pLannotate 1.2.2; 20 found; start..end, strand, type, name):
      3..27      +  protein_bind   lac operator: The lac repressor binds to the lac operator to inhibit transcription in E. coli. This inhibition can be relieved by adding lactose or isopropyl-β-D-thiogalactopyranoside (IPTG). lac repressor encoded by lacI
     42..64      +  RBS            RBS: efficient ribosome binding site from bacteriophage T7 gene 10 (Olins and Rangwala, 1989)
    143..673     +  CDS            DDX6 (fragment): DDX6_HUMAN - Also known as HLR2, RCK. Experimental evidence at protein level: Swiss-Prot protein existence level 1. Essential for the formation of P-bodies, cytosolic membrane- less ribonucleoprotein granules involved in RNA metabolism through the coordinated storage of mRNAs encoding regulatory functions (PubMed:25995375, PubMed:27342281, PubMed:31422817). Plays a role in P- bodies to coordinate the storage of translationally inactive mRNAs in the cytoplasm and prevent their degradation (PubMed:27342281). In the process of mRNA degradation, plays a role in mRNA decapping (PubMed:16364915). Bl
    742..760     +  promoter       T7 promoter: promoter for bacteriophage T7 RNA polymerase
    761..785     +  protein_bind   lac operator: The lac repressor binds to the lac operator to inhibit transcription in E. coli. This inhibition can be relieved by adding lactose or isopropyl-β-D-thiogalactopyranoside (IPTG). lac repressor encoded by lacI
    831..1484    +  CDS            GST26_SCHJA: Experimental evidence at protein level: Swiss-Prot protein existence level 1. GST isoenzymes appear to play a central role in the parasite detoxification system. Other functions are also suspected including a role in increasing the solubility of haematin in the parasite gut. From Schistosoma japonicum (Blood fluke).
   1536..2054    +  CDS            PATL1 (fragment): PATL1_HUMAN - Experimental evidence at protein level: Swiss-Prot protein existence level 1. (Microbial infection) In case of infection, required for translation and replication of hepatitis C virus (HCV). From Homo sapiens (Human).
   2076..2117    +  CDS            S-Tag (fragment): affinity and epitope tag derived from pancreatic ribonuclease A
   2147..2164    +  CDS            SET1 (fragment): solubility-enhancement tag derived from T7 phage gene 10B
   2172..2219    +  terminator     T7 terminator: transcription terminator for bacteriophage T7 RNA polymerase
   2383..2440    +  promoter       AmpR promoter (fragment): bla
   2449..3264    -  CDS            KanR: aminoglycoside phosphotransferase; aph(3')-Ia; confers resistance to kanamycin in bacteria or G418 (Geneticin®) in eukaryotes
   3265..3356    -  promoter       AmpR promoter: bla
   3372..4121    -  rep_origin     RSF ori: Plasmids containing the RSF 1030 origin of replication can be propagated in E. coli cells that contain additional plasmids with compatible origins.
   4204..4268    -  CDS            TcR (fragment): tetracycline efflux protein; tet; confers resistance to tetracycline
   4283..4304    -  protein_bind   CAP binding site: CAP binding activates transcription in the presence of cAMP. E. coli catabolite activator protein
   4317..5399    -  CDS            lacI: lac repressor; lacI; The lac repressor binds to the lac operator to inhibit transcription in E. coli. This inhibition can be relieved by adding lactose or isopropyl-β-D-thiogalactopyranoside (IPTG).
   5400..5477    -  promoter       lacI promoter: lacI
   5485..5520    -  CDS            TcR (fragment): tetracycline efflux protein; tet; confers resistance to tetracycline
   5523..2       +  promoter       T7 promoter (across the origin): promoter for bacteriophage T7 RNA polymerase
