[The description below was written by a language model from this plasmid's Addgene catalogue record and pLannotate feature annotations shown in this document.]
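Description:
pRSFDuetG-HsRCK_296-472-HsPatL1_1-173 (MCSII)_D is a 5,539 nt bacterial co-expression plasmid. The catalogue lists the backbone as unknown, but the name and annotated features fit a Duet-type layout with two T7 expression cassettes. It replicates from the RSF1030 origin, which is compatible with other common origins, so it can coexist with additional plasmids in the same E. coli cell. Selection is through a kanamycin resistance gene (aph(3')-Ia). The plasmid also carries lacI under its own promoter. This supplies the lac repressor that acts on the lac operators placed directly downstream of each T7 promoter, making expression IPTG-inducible in hosts that provide T7 RNA polymerase. The short TcR, AmpR promoter and SET1 matches are small annotation fragments rather than functional elements.

The first cassette has a T7 promoter spanning the sequence origin, a lac operator and a T7 gene 10 ribosome binding site. It drives a fragment of human DDX6 (RCK/p54), given in the name as residues 296–472. DDX6 is a protein involved in P-body formation and mRNA decapping. The second cassette (MCSII) has its own T7 promoter and lac operator and encodes Schistosoma japonicum GST followed by a fragment of human PATL1, residues 1–173. This arrangement appears to produce an N-terminally GST-tagged PatL1 fragment. An S-tag fragment lies downstream of the PATL1 sequence, but the record does not show whether it is translated. A single T7 terminator follows the second cassette.

The stated purpose is bacterial expression of the two human fragments together. The layout would suit co-production and GST-based purification of a DDX6–PatL1 complex, although the record does not describe specific downstream uses. The depositor sequence may be theoretical or based only on Sanger sequencing.
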