Addgene plasmid #146106: pRSFDuetG-HsRCK_296-472-HsPatL1_1-173 (MCSII)_D
Purpose: Bacterial Expression of HsRck_296-472-HsPatL1_1-173
Depositing lab: Elisa Izaurralde. Depositing organization: Max Planck Institute for Developmental Biology.
Backbone
  Vector backbone: Unknown
  Vector type: Bacterial Expression
Growth in bacteria
  Bacterial resistance: Kanamycin, 50 μg/mL
  Growth temperature: 37°C
  Growth strain: DH5alpha
  Copy number: Low Copy
Gene/Insert
  Gene/Insert name: HsRck_296-472-HsPatL1_1-173
  Species: H. sapiens (human)
  Entrez Gene: DDX6 (a.k.a. HLR2, IDDILF, P54, RCK, Rck/p54)
  Cloning method: Unknown
Terms and licenses: Academic/Nonprofit Terms; Industry Terms: Not Available to Industry
Depositor comments: ORF extracted from NCBI: NM_152716.2 Plasmids from this collection were made available to the research community and donated after the lab closed. Please note that the sequence provided by the depositing laboratory may be theoretical/predicted or based on Sanger sequencing results. There may be discrepancies between sequencing results obtained by Addgene and the depositor sequence. If an Addgene verified sequence is not available, please contact before placing your order to request that our lab fully sequence the plasmid.
How to cite: pRSFDuetG-HsRCK_296-472-HsPatL1_1-173 (MCSII)_D was a gift from Elisa Izaurralde (Addgene plasmid # 146106 ; http://n2t.net/addgene:146106 ; RRID:Addgene_146106)
